>Addgene plasmid #123238 | pCEP4-191084-QES.i06.c07-754* | depositor full sequence | sequence record 235189 | pCEP4-191084-QES.i06.c07-754* sequence 12406 bps
GCCACCATGCCGATGGGGTCTCTCCAGCCGCTGGCCACCCTCTACCTGTTGGGTATGTTGGTGGCGTCCG
TGCTGGCGACAGAGAATCTGTGGGTTACAGTCTACTACGGAGTTCCAGTCTGGAGGGACGCAGAGACAAC
ACTTTTTTGTGCCAGCGACGCTAAAGCGTATGACACTGAAATGCATAATGTCTGGGCAACTCATGCCTGT
GTTCCCACAGACCCGAATCCACAAGAAATAGACTTGGAGAATGTAACGGAGAAATTTAACATGTGGAAAA
ATAACATGGTTGAACAAATGCATACGGATATAATCAGCCTTTGGGACCAATCCCTGAAGCCGTGCGTTAA
GTTGACAGACTTGTGTGTTACTCTGAACTGCACAGCCATTACCAATGATACGAGGGGGAATGAGACTGGT
ATCAATCGGACCGTCGAGACGACCGAAATGACCAACTGTTCATTCAATATGACCACTGAACTTAGGGACC
GAAAAAAGAAGGTCAATGCGCTTTTTTATAAGCTTGACATCGTTCAGATAGGAGAAAATTCATCTAGCCA
GTACCGCCTCATTAATTGTAATACCAGTGTTATTACACAAGCCTGCCCAAAAATGACCTTCGAGCCAATT
CCAATTCATTATTGCGCGCCTGCTGGATTTGCCATCCTTAAGTGCAAGGACAAAGAGTTCAACGGGACAG
GAACTTGTAGGAACGTGTCCAGTGTGCAATGCACTCACGGTATAAAACCCGTCATGAGCACGCAACTTTT
GCTCAACGGGTCCCTGGCGGAAGGACAGGTGAAGATCCGGTCAGAGAACATCTCAGACAATGCAAAAACC
ATCATCGTCCAGTTGAATGAGTCTGTTCCAATCAATTGTACTAGACCAAACAACAATACACGAAGGGGGA
TCCACCTGGGTCCGGGCCAAACATTCTTTGCTACCGACATAATTGGTGACATTCGCCAAGCTCACTGTAA
TGTTAGCGAATCAAAATGGAACAAGGCGCTCCAGGAAGTTGTGAAACAGCTGAGGCAGCACTGGAACAAA
ACGATAATCTTCAAATCCTCATCCGGTGGGGATCTCGAAATCACGACTCACTCCTTCAACTGTGGAGGTG
AGTGGTTCTACTGTAACACCTCAGGCCTGTTCAATAGCACATGGAACATAGCCGGCAACAGAACGAATGA
TACGAAGTCAAATGAAACAATCACCCTCCCGTGTCGAATAAAACAGATCGTAAATGTTTGGCAAAGGGTA
GGACAAGCGATCTACGCGCCCCCAATTGCAGGAGTCATTCGGTGCAATTCAAACATCACAGGCCTCCTCT
TGGTAAGAGATGGGGGAGCTACTAATAATACAGACGAAACGTTCCGCCCTGGAGGCGGGAACATGCGCGA
TAATTGGAGAAGTGAGTTGTATAAATATAAGGTGGTCAAGATAGAGCCTCTGGGCGTTGCACCGACCAGG
GCGCGCAGGCGCGTGGTGGAAAGGGAGAAGAGGGCTGTAGGACTCGGAGCCGTATTTATTGGATTTCTTG
GGGCAGCGGGTTCTACCATGGGTGCAGCTTCCGTGACCTTGACCGTACAAGCCAGGCAATATCTTTCTGG
AATCGTTCAACAACAAAGCAATCTTCTCCAGGCAATCGAGGCCCAGCAGCATCTCTTGAAACTTACAGTC
TGGGGCATAAAGCAGCTCCAGGCGCGCGTGCTCGCAGTTGAGAGATATTTGAAAGACCAACAGCTGCTTG
GTATTTGGGGCTGTTCTGGAAAATTGATATGCCCGACTACCGTACCATGGAACAGTAGCTGGTCAAACAA
ATCACAAAACGAAATCTGGGATAATATGACCTGGCTTCAATGGGACAAGGAGATTTCAAATTACACACAG
CTTATATATTCATTGATTGAGGAAAGCCAAAATCAGCAGGAGAAGAACGAGCAGGAGCTGTTGGCGCTGG
ACAAGTGGGCATCTTTGTGGAATTGGTTCGACATTTCCAAGTGGCTTTGGTATATCAGAATATTTATAAT
GATCGTGGGCGGGTTGATAGGACTTAGAATTGTATTCACAGTTCTCAGCATCATTAATAGGGTTCGCCAG
GGTTACTCCCCGCTCTCTTTTCAGACACATCCGCCATCTCCAACAGGTCCTGATAGGCCTGGGCGGATTG
AAGAAGAGGGTGGTGAGCAAGGACGGGATAGAAGCACCAGGCTGGTATCTGGATTCTTGTGATAACTCGA
GGCCGGCAAGGCCGGATCCAGACATGATAAGATACATTGATGAGTTTGGACAAACCACAACTAGAATGCA
GTGAAAAAAATGCTTTATTTGTGAAATTTGTGATGCTATTGCTTTATTTGTAACCATTATAAGCTGCAAT
AAACAAGTTAACAACAACAATTGCATTCATTTTATGTTTCAGGTTCAGGGGGAGGTGTGGGAGGTTTTTT
AAAGCAAGTAAAACCTCTACAAATGTGGTATGGCTGATTATGATCCGGCTGCCTCGCGCGTTTCGGTGAT
GACGGTGAAAACCTCTGACACATGCAGCTCCCGGAGACGGTCACAGCTTGTCTGTAAGCGGATGCCGGGA
GCAGACAAGCCCGTCAGGGCGCGTCAGCGGGTGTTGGCGGGTGTCGGGGCGCAGCCATGAGGTCGACTCT
AGAGGATCGATCCCCGCCCCGGACGAACTAAACCTGACTACGACATCTCTGCCCCTTCTTCGCGGGGCAG
TGCATGTAATCCCTTCAGTTGGTTGGTACAACTTGCCAACTGGGCCCTGTTCCACATGTGACACGGGGGG
GGACCAAACACAAAGGGGTTCTCTGACTGTAGTTGACATCCTTATAAATGGATGTGCACATTTGCCAACA
CTGAGTGGCTTTCATCCTGGAGCAGACTTTGCAGTCTGTGGACTGCAACACAACATTGCCTTTATGTGTA
ACTCTTGGCTGAAGCTCTTACACCAATGCTGGGGGACATGTACCTCCCAGGGGCCCAGGAAGACTACGGG
AGGCTACACCAACGTCAATCAGAGGGGCCTGTGTAGCTACCGATAAGCGGACCCTCAAGAGGGCATTAGC
AATAGTGTTTATAAGGCCCCCTTGTTAACCCTAAACGGGTAGCATATGCTTCCCGGGTAGTAGTATATAC
TATCCAGACTAACCCTAATTCAATAGCATATGTTACCCAACGGGAAGCATATGCTATCGAATTAGGGTTA
GTAAAAGGGTCCTAAGGAACAGCGATATCTCCCACCCCATGAGCTGTCACGGTTTTATTTACATGGGGTC
AGGATTCCACGAGGGTAGTGAACCATTTTAGTCACAAGGGCAGTGGCTGAAGATCAAGGAGCGGGCAGTG
AACTCTCCTGAATCTTCGCCTGCTTCTTCATTCTCCTTCGTTTAGCTAATAGAATAACTGCTGAGTTGTG
AACAGTAAGGTGTATGTGAGGTGCTCGAAAACAAGGTTTCAGGTGACGCCCCCAGAATAAAATTTGGACG
GGGGGTTCAGTGGTGGCATTGTGCTATGACACCAATATAACCCTCACAAACCCCTTGGGCAATAAATACT
AGTGTAGGAATGAAACATTCTGAATATCTTTAACAATAGAAATCCATGGGGTGGGGACAAGCCGTAAAGA
CTGGATGTCCATCTCACACGAATTTATGGCTATGGGCAACACATAATCCTAGTGCAATATGATACTGGGG
TTATTAAGATGTGTCCCAGGCAGGGACCAAGACAGGTGAACCATGTTGTTACACTCTATTTGTAACAAGG
GGAAAGAGAGTGGACGCCGACAGCAGCGGACTCCACTGGTTGTCTCTAACACCCCCGAAAATTAAACGGG
GCTCCACGCCAATGGGGCCCATAAACAAAGACAAGTGGCCACTCTTTTTTTTGAAATTGTGGAGTGGGGG
CACGCGTCAGCCCCCACACGCCGCCCTGCGGTTTTGGACTGTAAAATAAGGGTGTAATAACTTGGCTGAT
TGTAACCCCGCTAACCACTGCGGTCAAACCACTTGCCCACAAAACCACTAATGGCACCCCGGGGAATACC
TGCATAAGTAGGTGGGCGGGCCAAGATAGGGGCGCGATTGCTGCGATCTGGAGGACAAATTACACACACT
TGCGCCTGAGCGCCAAGCACAGGGTTGTTGGTCCTCATATTCACGAGGTCGCTGAGAGCACGGTGGGCTA
ATGTTGCCATGGGTAGCATATACTACCCAAATATCTGGATAGCATATGCTATCCTAATCTATATCTGGGT
AGCATAGGCTATCCTAATCTATATCTGGGTAGCATATGCTATCCTAATCTATATCTGGGTAGTATATGCT
ATCCTAATTTATATCTGGGTAGCATAGGCTATCCTAATCTATATCTGGGTAGCATATGCTATCCTAATCT
ATATCTGGGTAGTATATGCTATCCTAATCTGTATCCGGGTAGCATATGCTATCCTAATAGAGATTAGGGT
AGTATATGCTATCCTAATTTATATCTGGGTAGCATATACTACCCAAATATCTGGATAGCATATGCTATCC
TAATCTATATCTGGGTAGCATATGCTATCCTAATCTATATCTGGGTAGCATAGGCTATCCTAATCTATAT
CTGGGTAGCATATGCTATCCTAATCTATATCTGGGTAGTATATGCTATCCTAATTTATATCTGGGTAGCA
TAGGCTATCCTAATCTATATCTGGGTAGCATATGCTATCCTAATCTATATCTGGGTAGTATATGCTATCC
TAATCTGTATCCGGGTAGCATATGCTATCCTCATGCATATACAGTCAGCATATGATACCCAGTAGTAGAG
TGGGAGTGCTATCCTTTGCATATGCCGCCACCTCCCAAGGGGGCGTGAATTTTCGCTGCTTGTCCTTTTC
CTGCTGGTTGCTCCCATTCTTAGGTGAATTTAAGGAGGCCAGGCTAAAGCCGTCGCATGTCTGATTGCTC
ACCAGGTAAATGTCGCTAATGTTTTCCAACGCGAGAAGGTGTTGAGCGCGGAGCTGAGTGACGTGACAAC
ATGGGTATGCCCAATTGCCCCATGTTGGGAGGACGAAAATGGTGACAAGACAGATGGCCAGAAATACACC
AACAGCACGCATGATGTCTACTGGGGATTTATTCTTTAGTGCGGGGGAATACACGGCTTTTAATACGATT
GAGGGCGTCTCCTAACAAGTTACATCACTCCTGCCCTTCCTCACCCTCATCTCCATCACCTCCTTCATCT
CCGTCATCTCCGTCATCACCCTCCGCGGCAGCCCCTTCCACCATAGGTGGAAACCAGGGAGGCAAATCTA
CTCCATCGTCAAAGCTGCACACAGTCACCCTGATATTGCAGGTAGGAGCGGGCTTTGTCATAACAAGGTC
CTTAATCGCATCCTTCAAAACCTCAGCAAATATATGAGTTTGTAAAAAGACCATGAAATAACAGACAATG
GACTCCCTTAGCGGGCCAGGTTGTGGGCCGGGTCCAGGGGCCATTCCAAAGGGGAGACGACTCAATGGTG
TAAGACGACATTGTGGAATAGCAAGGGCAGTTCCTCGCCTTAGGTTGTAAAGGGAGGTCTTACTACCTCC
ATATACGAACACACCGGCGACCCAAGTTCCTTCGTCGGTAGTCCTTTCTACGTGACTCCTAGCCAGGAGA
GCTCTTAAACCTTCTGCAATGTTCTCAAATTTCGGGTTGGAACCTCCTTGACCACGATGCTTTCCAAACC
ACCCTCCTTTTTTGCGCCTGCCTCCATCACCCTGACCCCGGGGTCCAGTGCTTGGGCCTTCTCCTGGGTC
ATCTGCGGGGCCCTGCTCTATCGCTCCCGGGGGCACGTCAGGCTCACCATCTGGGCCACCTTCTTGGTGG
TATTCAAAATAATCGGCTTCCCCTACAGGGTGGAAAAATGGCCTTCTACCTGGAGGGGGCCTGCGCGGTG
GAGACCCGGATGATGATGACTGACTACTGGGACTCCTGGGCCTCTTTTCTCCACGTCCACGACCTCTCCC
CCTGGCTCTTTCACGACTTCCCCCCCTGGCTCTTTCACGTCCTCTACCCCGGCGGCCTCCACTACCTCCT
CGACCCCGGCCTCCACTACCTCCTCGACCCCGGCCTCCACTGCCTCCTCGACCCCGGCCTCCACCTCCTG
CTCCTGCCCCTCCTGCTCCTGCCCCTCCTCCTGCTCCTGCCCCTCCTGCCCCTCCTGCTCCTGCCCCTCC
TGCCCCTCCTGCTCCTGCCCCTCCTGCCCCTCCTGCTCCTGCCCCTCCTGCCCCTCCTCCTGCTCCTGCC
CCTCCTGCCCCTCCTCCTGCTCCTGCCCCTCCTGCCCCTCCTGCTCCTGCCCCTCCTGCCCCTCCTGCTC
CTGCCCCTCCTGCCCCTCCTGCTCCTGCCCCTCCTGCTCCTGCCCCTCCTGCTCCTGCCCCTCCTGCTCC
TGCCCCTCCTGCCCCTCCTGCCCCTCCTCCTGCTCCTGCCCCTCCTGCTCCTGCCCCTCCTGCCCCTCCT
GCCCCTCCTGCTCCTGCCCCTCCTCCTGCTCCTGCCCCTCCTGCCCCTCCTGCCCCTCCTCCTGCTCCTG
CCCCTCCTGCCCCTCCTCCTGCTCCTGCCCCTCCTCCTGCTCCTGCCCCTCCTGCCCCTCCTGCCCCTCC
TCCTGCTCCTGCCCCTCCTGCCCCTCCTCCTGCTCCTGCCCCTCCTCCTGCTCCTGCCCCTCCTGCCCCT
CCTGCCCCTCCTCCTGCTCCTGCCCCTCCTCCTGCTCCTGCCCCTCCTGCCCCTCCTGCCCCTCCTGCCC
CTCCTCCTGCTCCTGCCCCTCCTCCTGCTCCTGCCCCTCCTGCTCCTGCCCCTCCCGCTCCTGCTCCTGC
TCCTGTTCCACCGTGGGTCCCTTTGCAGCCAATGCAACTTGGACGTTTTTGGGGTCTCCGGACACCATCT
CTATGTCTTGGCCCTGATCCTGAGCCGCCCGGGGCTCCTGGTCTTCCGCCTCCTCGTCCTCGTCCTCTTC
CCCGTCCTCGTCCATGGTTATCACCCCCTCTTCTTTGAGGTCCACTGCCGCCGGAGCCTTCTGGTCCAGA
TGTGTCTCCCTTCTCTCCTAGGCCATTTCCAGGTCCTGTACCTGGCCCCTCGTCAGACATGATTCACACT
AAAAGAGATCAATAGACATCTTTATTAGACGACGCTCAGTGAATACAGGGAGTGCAGACTCCTGCCCCCT
CCAACAGCCCCCCCACCCTCATCCCCTTCATGGTCGCTGTCAGACAGATCCAGGTCTGAAAATTCCCCAT
CCTCCGAACCATCCTCGTCCTCATCACCAATTACTCGCAGCCCGGAAAACTCCCGCTGAACATCCTCAAG
ATTTGCGTCCTGAGCCTCAAGCCAGGCCTCAAATTCCTCGTCCCCCTTTTTGCTGGACGGTAGGGATGGG
GATTCTCGGGACCCCTCCTCTTCCTCTTCAAGGTCACCAGACAGAGATGCTACTGGGGCAACGGAAGAAA
AGCTGGGTGCGGCCTGTGAGGATCAGCTTATCGATGATAAGCTGTCAAACATGAGAATTCTTGAAGACGA
AAGGGCCTCGTGATACGCCTATTTTTATAGGTTAATGTCATGATAATAATGGTTTCTTAGACGTCAGGTG
GCACTTTTCGGGGAAATGTGCGCGGAACCCCTATTTGTTTATTTTTCTAAATACATTCAAATATGTATCC
GCTCATGAGACAATAACCCTGATAAATGCTTCAATAATATTGAAAAAGGAAGAGTATGAGTATTCAACAT
TTCCGTGTCGCCCTTATTCCCTTTTTTGCGGCATTTTGCCTTCCTGTTTTTGCTCACCCAGAAACGCTGG
TGAAAGTAAAAGATGCTGAAGATCAGTTGGGTGCACGAGTGGGTTACATCGAACTGGATCTCAACAGCGG
TAAGATCCTTGAGAGTTTTCGCCCCGAAGAACGTTTTCCAATGATGAGCACTTTTAAAGTTCTGCTATGT
GGCGCGGTATTATCCCGTGTTGACGCCGGGCAAGAGCAACTCGGTCGCCGCATACACTATTCTCAGAATG
ACTTGGTTGAGTACTCACCAGTCACAGAAAAGCATCTTACGGATGGCATGACAGTAAGAGAATTATGCAG
TGCTGCCATAACCATGAGTGATAACACTGCGGCCAACTTACTTCTGACAACGATCGGAGGACCGAAGGAG
CTAACCGCTTTTTTGCACAACATGGGGGATCATGTAACTCGCCTTGATCGTTGGGAACCGGAGCTGAATG
AAGCCATACCAAACGACGAGCGTGACACCACGATGCCTGCAGCAATGGCAACAACGTTGCGCAAACTATT
AACTGGCGAACTACTTACTCTAGCTTCCCGGCAACAATTAATAGACTGGATGGAGGCGGATAAAGTTGCA
GGACCACTTCTGCGCTCGGCCCTTCCGGCTGGCTGGTTTATTGCTGATAAATCTGGAGCCGGTGAGCGTG
GGTCTCGCGGTATCATTGCAGCACTGGGGCCAGATGGTAAGCCCTCCCGTATCGTAGTTATCTACACGAC
GGGGAGTCAGGCAACTATGGATGAACGAAATAGACAGATCGCTGAGATAGGTGCCTCACTGATTAAGCAT
TGGTAACTGTCAGACCAAGTTTACTCATATATACTTTAGATTGATTTAAAACTTCATTTTTAATTTAAAA
GGATCTAGGTGAAGATCCTTTTTGATAATCTCATGACCAAAATCCCTTAACGTGAGTTTTCGTTCCACTG
AGCGTCAGACCCCGTAGAAAAGATCAAAGGATCTTCTTGAGATCCTTTTTTTCTGCGCGTAATCTGCTGC
TTGCAAACAAAAAAACCACCGCTACCAGCGGTGGTTTGTTTGCCGGATCAAGAGCTACCAACTCTTTTTC
CGAAGGTAACTGGCTTCAGCAGAGCGCAGATACCAAATACTGTCCTTCTAGTGTAGCCGTAGTTAGGCCA
CCACTTCAAGAACTCTGTAGCACCGCCTACATACCTCGCTCTGCTAATCCTGTTACCAGTGGCTGCTGCC
AGTGGCGATAAGTCGTGTCTTACCGGGTTGGACTCAAGACGATAGTTACCGGATAAGGCGCAGCGGTCGG
GCTGAACGGGGGGTTCGTGCACACAGCCCAGCTTGGAGCGAACGACCTACACCGAACTGAGATACCTACA
GCGTGAGCTATGAGAAAGCGCCACGCTTCCCGAAGGGAGAAAGGCGGACAGGTATCCGGTAAGCGGCAGG
GTCGGAACAGGAGAGCGCACGAGGGAGCTTCCAGGGGGAAACGCCTGGTATCTTTATAGTCCTGTCGGGT
TTCGCCACCTCTGACTTGAGCGTCGATTTTTGTGATGCTCGTCAGGGGGGCGGAGCCTATGGAAAAACGC
CAGCAACGCGGCCTTTTTACGGTTCCTGGCCTTTTGCTGGCCTTGAAGCTGTCCCTGATGGTCGTCATCT
ACCTGCCTGGACAGCATGGCCTGCAACGCGGGCATCCCGATGCCGCCGGAAGCGAGAAGAATCATAATGG
GGAAGGCCATCCAGCCTCGCGTCGCGAACGCCAGCAAGACGTAGCCCAGCGCGTCGGCCCCGAGATGCGC
CGCGTGCGGCTGCTGGAGATGGCGGACGCGATGGATATGTTCTGCCAAGGGTTGGTTTGCGCATTCACAG
TTCTCCGCAAGAATTGATTGGCTCCAATTCTTGGAGTGGTGAATCCGTTAGCGAGGTGCCGCCCTGCTTC
ATCCCCGTGGCCCGTTGCTCGCGTTTGCTGGCGGTGTCCCCGGAAGAAATATATTTGCATGTCTTTAGTT
CTATGATGACACAAACCCCGCCCAGCGTCTTGTCATTGGCGAATTCGAACACGCAGATGCAGTCGGGGCG
GCGCGGTCCGAGGTCCACTTCGCATATTAAGGTGACGCGTGTGGCCTCGAACACCGAGCGACCCTGCAGC
GACCCGCTTAACAGCGTCAACAGCGTGCCGCAGATCCCGGGGGGCAATGAGATATGAAAAAGCCTGAACT
CACCGCGACGTCTGTCGAGAAGTTTCTGATCGAAAAGTTCGACAGCGTCTCCGACCTGATGCAGCTCTCG
GAGGGCGAAGAATCTCGTGCTTTCAGCTTCGATGTAGGAGGGCGTGGATATGTCCTGCGGGTAAATAGCT
GCGCCGATGGTTTCTACAAAGATCGTTATGTTTATCGGCACTTTGCATCGGCCGCGCTCCCGATTCCGGA
AGTGCTTGACATTGGGGAATTCAGCGAGAGCCTGACCTATTGCATCTCCCGCCGTGCACAGGGTGTCACG
TTGCAAGACCTGCCTGAAACCGAACTGCCCGCTGTTCTGCAGCCGGTCGCGGAGGCCATGGATGCGATCG
CTGCGGCCGATCTTAGCCAGACGAGCGGGTTCGGCCCATTCGGACCGCAAGGAATCGGTCAATACACTAC
ATGGCGTGATTTCATATGCGCGATTGCTGATCCCCATGTGTATCACTGGCAAACTGTGATGGACGACACC
GTCAGTGCGTCCGTCGCGCAGGCTCTCGATGAGCTGATGCTTTGGGCCGAGGACTGCCCCGAAGTCCGGC
ACCTCGTGCACGCGGATTTCGGCTCCAACAATGTCCTGACGGACAATGGCCGCATAACAGCGGTCATTGA
CTGGAGCGAGGCGATGTTCGGGGATTCCCAATACGAGGTCGCCAACATCTTCTTCTGGAGGCCGTGGTTG
GCTTGTATGGAGCAGCAGACGCGCTACTTCGAGCGGAGGCATCCGGAGCTTGCAGGATCGCCGCGGCTCC
GGGCGTATATGCTCCGCATTGGTCTTGACCAACTCTATCAGAGCTTGGTTGACGGCAATTTCGATGATGC
AGCTTGGGCGCAGGGTCGATGCGACGCAATCGTCCGATCCGGAGCCGGGACTGTCGGGCGTACACAAATC
GCCCGCAGAAGCGCGGCCGTCTGGACCGATGGCTGTGTAGAAGTACTCGCCGATAGTGGAAACCGACGCC
CCAGCACTCGTCCGGATCGGGAGATGGGGGAGGCTAACTGAAACACGGAAGGAGACAATACCGGAAGGAA
CCCGCGCTATGACGGCAATAAAAAGACAGAATAAAACGCACGGGTGTTGGGTCGTTTGTTCATAAACGCG
GGGTTCGGTCCCAGGGCTGGCACTCTGTCGATACCCCACCGAGACCCCATTGGGGCCAATACGCCCGCGT
TTCTTCCTTTTCCCCACCCCACCCCCCAAGTTCGGGTGAAGGCCCAGGGCTCGCAGCCAACGTCGGGGCG
GCAGGCCCTGCCATAGCCACTGGCCCCGTGGGTTAGGGACGGGGTCCCCCATGGGGAATGGTTTATGGTT
CGTGGGGGTTATTATTTTGGGCGTTGCGTGGGGTCAGGTCCACGACTGGACTGAGCAGACAGACCCATGG
TTTTTGGATGGCCTGGGCATGGACCGCATGTACTGGCGCGACACGAACACCGGGCGTCTGTGGCTGCCAA
ACACCCCCGACCCCCAAAAACCACCGCGCGGATTTCTGGCGTGCCAAGCTAGTCGACCAATTCTCATGTT
TGACAGCTTATCATCGCAGATCCGGGCAACGTTGTTGCCATTGCTGCAGGCGCAGAACTGGTAGGTATGG
AAGATCTATACATTGAATCAATATTGGCAATTAGCCATATTAGTCATTGGTTATATAGCATAAATCAATA
TTGGCTATTGGCCATTGCATACGTTGTATCTATATCATAATATGTACATTTATATTGGCTCATGTCCAAT
ATGACCGCCATGTTGACATTGATTATTGACTAGTTATTAATAGTAATCAATTACGGGGTCATTAGTTCAT
AGCCCATATATGGAGTTCCGCGTTACATAACTTACGGTAAATGGCCCGCCTGGCTGACCGCCCAACGACC
CCCGCCCATTGACGTCAATAATGACGTATGTTCCCATAGTAACGCCAATAGGGACTTTCCATTGACGTCA
ATGGGTGGAGTATTTACGGTAAACTGCCCACTTGGCAGTACATCAAGTGTATCATATGCCAAGTCCGCCC
CCTATTGACGTCAATGACGGTAAATGGCCCGCCTGGCATTATGCCCAGTACATGACCTTACGGGACTTTC
CTACTTGGCAGTACATCTACGTATTAGTCATCGCTATTACCATGGTGATGCGGTTTTGGCAGTACACCAA
TGGGCGTGGATAGCGGTTTGACTCACGGGGATTTCCAAGTCTCCACCCCATTGACGTCAATGGGAGTTTG
TTTTGGCACCAAAATCAACGGGACTTTCCAAAATGTCGTAATAACCCCGCCCCGTTGACGCAAATGGGCG
GTAGGCGTGTACGGTGGGAGGTCTATATAAGCAGAGCTCGTTTAGTGAACCGTCAGATCTCTAGAAGCTG
GGTACCAGCTGCTAGC
Features (pLannotate 1.2.2; 22 found; start..end, strand, type, name):
     46..2229    +  CDS            env (fragment): ENV_HV1Y2 - Experimental evidence at protein level: Swiss-Prot protein existence level 1. [Transmembrane protein gp41]: Acts as a class I viral fusion protein. Under the current model, the protein has at least 3 conformational states: pre-fusion native state, pre-hairpin intermediate state, and post-fusion hairpin state. During fusion of viral and target intracellular membranes, the coiled coil regions (heptad repeats) assume a trimer-of-hairpins structure, positioning the fusion peptide in close proximity to the C-terminal region of the ectodomain. The formation of this structure appears to d
   2255..2389    -  polyA_signal   SV40 poly(A) signal: SV40 polyadenylation signal
   2412..2495    -  CDS            large T antigen (fragment): large T antigen from SV40 (simian virus 40)
   2498..2538    +  CDS            rop (fragment): Rop protein, which maintains plasmids at low copy number; rop
   2650..2668    -  misc_feature   MCS (fragment): pUC18/19 multiple cloning site
   3114..4903    -  rep_origin     oriP: Epstein-Barr virus oriP replication origin (Yates et al., 2000)
   4904..5122    -  CDS            gL (fragment): GL_EBVB9 - Experimental evidence at protein level: Swiss-Prot protein existence level 1. The heterodimer glycoprotein H-glycoprotein L is required for the fusion of viral and plasma membranes leading to virus entry into the host cell. Acts as a functional inhibitor of gH and maintains gH in an inhibited form. Upon binding to host integrins, gL dissociates from gH leading to activation of the viral fusion glycoproteins gB and gH. Fusion of EBV with B-lymphocytes requires the additional receptor- binding protein gp42, which forms a complex with gH/gL. The heterodimer gH/gL targets also host EPHA
   5205..7130    -  CDS            EBNA1: Epstein-Barr nuclear antigen 1, also known as EBNA-1 crucial for latent viral infection, and for episomal amplification of vectors containing the oriP origin (Okita et al., 2013)
   7168..7512    -  CDS            BRRF2_EBVB9 (fragment): Protein inferred from homology: Swiss-Prot protein existence level 3. From Epstein-Barr virus (strain B95-8) (HHV-4) (Human herpesvirus 4).
   7515..7538    -  promoter       tet promoter (fragment): E. coli promoter for tetracycline efflux protein gene
   7651..7755    +  promoter       AmpR promoter: bla
   7756..8616    +  CDS            AmpR: β-lactamase; bla; confers resistance to ampicillin, carbenicillin, and related antibiotics
   8787..9375    +  rep_origin     ori: high-copy-number ColE1/pMB1/pBR322/pUC origin of replication
   9421..9579    -  CDS            TcR (fragment): tetracycline efflux protein; tet; confers resistance to tetracycline
   9700..9900    -  CDS            MDV035 (fragment): UL24_GAHVM - Protein inferred from homology: Swiss-Prot protein existence level 3. May play a role in the dispersal of host nucleolin from the nucleolus throughout the nucleus leading to a decrease in ribosome biogenesis. From Gallid herpesvirus 2 (strain Chicken/Md5/ATCC VR-987) (GaHV-2) (Marek's disease herpesvirus type 1).
   9889..9951    +  promoter       Mini-TK promoter: minimal herpes simplex virus (HSV) thymidine kinase promoter
   9994..11031   +  CDS            HygR: hygromycin B phosphotransferase confers resistance to hygromycin
  11073..11121   +  polyA_signal   HSV TK poly(A) signal: herpes simplex virus thymidine kinase polyadenylation signal (Cole and Stacy, 1985)
  11321..11545   +  CDS            gH (fragment): GH_HHV11 - Experimental evidence at protein level: Swiss-Prot protein existence level 1. The heterodimer glycoprotein H-glycoprotein L is required for the fusion of viral and plasma membranes leading to virus entry into the host cell. Following initial binding to host receptor, membrane fusion is mediated by the fusion machinery composed of gB and the heterodimer gH/gL. May also be involved in the fusion between the virion envelope and the outer nuclear membrane during virion morphogenesis. From Human herpesvirus 1 (strain 17) (HHV-1) (Human herpes simplex virus 1).
  11576..11601   -  CDS            bla(M) (fragment): β-lactamase lacking the signal sequence; bla(M); allows cytosolic expression of β-lactamase
  11775..12154   +  enhancer       CMV enhancer: human cytomegalovirus immediate early enhancer
  12156..12355   +  promoter       CMV promoter: human cytomegalovirus (CMV) immediate early promoter
