[The description below was written by a language model from this plasmid's Addgene catalogue record and pLannotate feature annotations shown in this document.]
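Description:
pCEP4-191084-QES.i06.c07-754* is a mammalian expression plasmid built on the Invitrogen pCEP4 episomal backbone, about 12.4 kb in total, carrying a codon-optimized synthetic gene for the HIV-1 envelope glycoprotein (Env, gp160) of the 191084 B7-19 isolate. The roughly 2.2 kb insert sits between retained NheI and XhoI sites. It is driven by the human cytomegalovirus immediate-early enhancer and promoter and is followed by an SV40 polyadenylation signal. A CD5 leader peptide is fused at the N-terminus of the insert, serving as a secretory signal sequence to direct Env into the secretory pathway. A premature stop codon at position 754 truncates the C-terminus of the protein. The "QES" variant also carries the substitutions P124D, L544Y, R557Q, V208M, V255M and F382W, and the record describes it as having enhanced binding to the antibody PG16.

In E. coli the plasmid is maintained through a high-copy ColE1/pUC-type origin and selected with ampicillin via the β-lactamase gene. In mammalian cells, the Epstein-Barr virus oriP origin together with the encoded EBNA1 protein allows the plasmid to replicate and persist as an episome. A hygromycin phosphotransferase cassette, with an HSV thymidine kinase promoter and polyadenylation signal, provides selection for cells that retain it. The other short annotated fragments (herpesvirus gene pieces, tetracycline resistance, rop and SV40 large T remnants) appear to be nonfunctional backbone leftovers rather than designed elements. The associated work concerns conformational engineering of Env using mutational tolerance in the CD4- and PG16-bound states, so the construct suits expressing this engineered Env in cultured cells for antibody and receptor binding studies.
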