Addgene plasmid #123238: pCEP4-191084-QES.i06.c07-754*
Purpose: Mammalian expression plasmid for Env from the 191084 B7-19 HIV-1 isolate; C-terminal truncation; QES mutant with enhanced binding to PG16
Depositing lab: Erik Procko. Depositing organization: University of Illinois at Urbana-Champaign. Publication: Conformational engineering of HIV-1 Env based on mutational tolerance in the CD4 and PG16 bound states. Heredia JD, Park J, Choi H, Gill KS, Procko E. J Virol. 2019 Mar 20. pii: JVI.00219-19. doi: 10.1128/JVI.00219-19. PubMed 30894475.
Backbone
  Vector backbone: pCEP4
  Backbone manufacturer: Invitrogen
  Backbone size w/o insert (bp): 10393
  Total vector size (bp): 12406
  Vector type: Mammalian Expression
  Selectable markers: Hygromycin
Growth in bacteria
  Bacterial resistance: Ampicillin, 100 μg/mL
  Growth temperature: 37°C
  Growth strain: DH5alpha
  Copy number: High Copy
Gene/Insert
  Gene/Insert name: HIV-1 (191084 B7-19) Env (alt names: gp160; Env)
  Species: Human immunodeficiency virus 1
  Insert size (bp): 2235
  Mutation: Codon-optimized synthetic gene; Premature stop codon at position 754; Mutations P124D, L544Y, R557Q, V208M, V255M, F382W
  GenBank ID: ADI62025.1
  Promoter: CMV
  Tag / fusion protein: CD5 leader peptide (N terminal on insert)
  Cloning method: Restriction Enzyme; 5′ cloning site NheI (not destroyed); 3′ cloning site XhoI (not destroyed)
  Sequencing primers: 5′ CMV_fwd; 3′ EBV_rev
Terms and licenses: Academic/Nonprofit Terms; Industry Terms: Not Available to Industry
How to cite: pCEP4-191084-QES.i06.c07-754* was a gift from Erik Procko (Addgene plasmid # 123238 ; http://n2t.net/addgene:123238 ; RRID:Addgene_123238)
