>Addgene plasmid #123238 | pCEP4-191084-QES.i06.c07-754* | addgene partial sequence | sequence record 239622 | Addgene Partial NGS Result
CCTGCTCCTGTTCCACCGTGGGTCCCTTTGCAGCCAATGCAACTTGGACGTTTTTGGGGTCTCCGGACAC
CATCTCTATGTCTTGGCCCTGATCCTGAGCCGCCCGGGGCTCCTGGTCTTCCGCCTCCTCGTCCTCGTCC
TCTTCCCCGTCCTCGTCCATGGTTATCACCCCCTCTTCTTTGAGGTCCACTGCCGCCGGAGCCTTCTGGT
CCAGATGTGTCTCCCTTCTCTCCTAGGCCATTTCCAGGTCCTGTACCTGGCCCCTCGTCAGACATGATTC
ACACTAAAAGAGATCAATAGACATCTTTATTAGACGACGCTCAGTGAATACAGGGAGTGCAGACTCCTGC
CCCCTCCAACAGCCCCCCCACCCTCATCCCCTTCATGGTCGCTGTCAGACAGATCCAGGTCTGAAAATTC
CCCATCCTCCGAACCATCCTCGTCCTCATCACCAATTACTCGCAGCCCGGAAAACTCCCGCTGAACATCC
TCAAGATTTGCGTCCTGAGCCTCAAGCCAGGCCTCAAATTCCTCGTCCCCCTTTTTGCTGGACGGTAGGG
ATGGGGATTCTCGGGACCCCTCCTCTTCCTCTTCAAGGTCACCAGACAGAGATGCTACTGGGGCAACGGA
AGAAAAGCTGGGTGCGGCCTGTGAGGATCAGCTTATCGATGATAAGCTGTCAAACATGAGAATTCTTGAA
GACGAAAGGGCCTCGTGATACGCCTATTTTTATAGGTTAATGTCATGATAATAATGGTTTCTTAGACGTC
AGGTGGCACTTTTCGGGGAAATGTGCGCGGAACCCCTATTTGTTTATTTTTCTAAATACATTCAAATATG
TATCCGCTCATGAGACAATAACCCTGATAAATGCTTCAATAATATTGAAAAAGGAAGAGTATGAGTATTC
AACATTTCCGTGTCGCCCTTATTCCCTTTTTTGCGGCATTTTGCCTTCCTGTTTTTGCTCACCCAGAAAC
GCTGGTGAAAGTAAAAGATGCTGAAGATCAGTTGGGTGCACGAGTGGGTTACATCGAACTGGATCTCAAC
AGCGGTAAGATCCTTGAGAGTTTTCGCCCCGAAGAACGTTTTCCAATGATGAGCACTTTTAAAGTTCTGC
TATGTGGCGCGGTATTATCCCGTGTTGACGCCGGGCAAGAGCAACTCGGTCGCCGCATACACTATTCTCA
GAATGACTTGGTTGAGTACTCACCAGTCACAGAAAAGCATCTTACGGATGGCATGACAGTAAGAGAATTA
TGCAGTGCTGCCATAACCATGAGTGATAACACTGCGGCCAACTTACTTCTGACAACGATCGGAGGACCGA
AGGAGCTAACCGCTTTTTTGCACAACATGGGGGATCATGTAACTCGCCTTGATCGTTGGGAACCGGAGCT
GAATGAAGCCATACCAAACGACGAGCGTGACACCACGATGCCTGCAGCAATGGCAACAACGTTGCGCAAA
CTATTAACTGGCGAACTACTTACTCTAGCTTCCCGGCAACAATTAATAGACTGGATGGAGGCGGATAAAG
TTGCAGGACCACTTCTGCGCTCGGCCCTTCCGGCTGGCTGGTTTATTGCTGATAAATCTGGAGCCGGTGA
GCGTGGGTCTCGCGGTATCATTGCAGCACTGGGGCCAGATGGTAAGCCCTCCCGTATCGTAGTTATCTAC
ACGACGGGGAGTCAGGCAACTATGGATGAACGAAATAGACAGATCGCTGAGATAGGTGCCTCACTGATTA
AGCATTGGTAACTGTCAGACCAAGTTTACTCATATATACTTTAGATTGATTTAAAACTTCATTTTTAATT
TAAAAGGATCTAGGTGAAGATCCTTTTTGATAATCTCATGACCAAAATCCCTTAACGTGAGTTTTCGTTC
CACTGAGCGTCAGACCCCGTAGAAAAGATCAAAGGATCTTCTTGAGATCCTTTTTTTCTGCGCGTAATCT
GCTGCTTGCAAACAAAAAAACCACCGCTACCAGCGGTGGTTTGTTTGCCGGATCAAGAGCTACCAACTCT
TTTTCCGAAGGTAACTGGCTTCAGCAGAGCGCAGATACCAAATACTGTCCTTCTAGTGTAGCCGTAGTTA
GGCCACCACTTCAAGAACTCTGTAGCACCGCCTACATACCTCGCTCTGCTAATCCTGTTACCAGTGGCTG
CTGCCAGTGGCGATAAGTCGTGTCTTACCGGGTTGGACTCAAGACGATAGTTACCGGATAAGGCGCAGCG
GTCGGGCTGAACGGGGGGTTCGTGCACACAGCCCAGCTTGGAGCGAACGACCTACACCGAACTGAGATAC
CTACAGCGTGAGCTATGAGAAAGCGCCACGCTTCCCGAAGGGAGAAAGGCGGACAGGTATCCGGTAAGCG
GCAGGGTCGGAACAGGAGAGCGCACGAGGGAGCTTCCAGGGGGAAACGCCTGGTATCTTTATAGTCCTGT
CGGGTTTCGCCACCTCTGACTTGAGCGTCGATTTTTGTGATGCTCGTCAGGGGGGCGGAGCCTATGGAAA
AACGCCAGCAACGCGGCCTTTTTACGGTTCCTGGCCTTTTGCTGGCCTTGAAGCTGTCCCTGATGGTCGT
CATCTACCTGCCTGGACAGCATGGCCTGCAACGCGGGCATCCCGATGCCGCCGGAAGCGAGAAGAATCAT
AATGGGGAAGGCCATCCAGCCTCGCGTCGCGAACGCCAGCAAGACGTAGCCCAGCGCGTCGGCCCCGAGA
TGCGCCGCGTGCGGCTGCTGGAGATGGCGGACGCGATGGATATGTTCTGCCAAGGGTTGGTTTGCGCATT
CACAGTTCTCCGCAAGAATTGATTGGCTCCAATTCTTGGAGTGGTGAATCCGTTAGCGAGGTGCCGCCCT
GCTTCATCCCCGTGGCCCGTTGCTCGCGTTTGCTGGCGGTGTCCCCGGAAGAAATATATTTGCATGTCTT
TAGTTCTATGATGACACAAACCCCGCCCAGCGTCTTGTCATTGGCGAATTCGAACACGCAGATGCAGTCG
GGGCGGCGCGGTCCGAGGTCCACTTCGCATATTAAGGTGACGCGTGTGGCCTCGAACACCGAGCGACCCT
GCAGCGACCCGCTTAACAGCGTCAACAGCGTGCCGCAGATCCCGGGGGGCAATGAGATATGAAAAAGCCT
GAACTCACCGCGACGTCTGTCGAGAAGTTTCTGATCGAAAAGTTCGACAGCGTCTCCGACCTGATGCAGC
TCTCGGAGGGCGAAGAATCTCGTGCTTTCAGCTTCGATGTAGGAGGGCGTGGATATGTCCTGCGGGTAAA
TAGCTGCGCCGATGGTTTCTACAAAGATCGTTATGTTTATCGGCACTTTGCATCGGCCGCGCTCCCGATT
CCGGAAGTGCTTGACATTGGGGAATTCAGCGAGAGCCTGACCTATTGCATCTCCCGCCGTGCACAGGGTG
TCACGTTGCAAGACCTGCCTGAAACCGAACTGCCCGCTGTTCTGCAGCCGGTCGCGGAGGCCATGGATGC
GATCGCTGCGGCCGATCTTAGCCAGACGAGCGGGTTCGGCCCATTCGGACCGCAAGGAATCGGTCAATAC
ACTACATGGCGTGATTTCATATGCGCGATTGCTGATCCCCATGTGTATCACTGGCAAACTGTGATGGACG
ACACCGTCAGTGCGTCCGTCGCGCAGGCTCTCGATGAGCTGATGCTTTGGGCCGAGGACTGCCCCGAAGT
CCGGCACCTCGTGCACGCGGATTTCGGCTCCAACAATGTCCTGACGGACAATGGCCGCATAACAGCGGTC
ATTGACTGGAGCGAGGCGATGTTCGGGGATTCCCAATACGAGGTCGCCAACATCTTCTTCTGGAGGCCGT
GGTTGGCTTGTATGGAGCAGCAGACGCGCTACTTCGAGCGGAGGCATCCGGAGCTTGCAGGATCGCCGCG
GCTCCGGGCGTATATGCTCCGCATTGGTCTTGACCAACTCTATCAGAGCTTGGTTGACGGCAATTTCGAT
GATGCAGCTTGGGCGCAGGGTCGATGCGACGCAATCGTCCGATCCGGAGCCGGGACTGTCGGGCGTACAC
AAATCGCCCGCAGAAGCGCGGCCGTCTGGACCGATGGCTGTGTAGAAGTACTCGCCGATAGTGGAAACCG
ACGCCCCAGCACTCGTCCGGATCGGGAGATGGGGGAGGCTAACTGAAACACGGAAGGAGACAATACCGGA
AGGAACCCGCGCTATGACGGCAATAAAAAGACAGAATAAAACGCACGGGTGTTGGGTCGTTTGTTCATAA
ACGCGGGGTTCGGTCCCAGGGCTGGCACTCTGTCGATACCCCACCGAGACCCCATTGGGGCCAATACGCC
CGCGTTTCTTCCTTTTCCCCACCCCACCCCCCAAGTTCGGGTGAAGGCCCAGGGCTCGCAGCCAACGTCG
GGGCGGCAGGCCCTGCCATAGCCACTGGCCCCGTGGGTTAGGGACGGGGTCCCCCATGGGGAATGGTTTA
TGGTTCGTGGGGGTTATTATTTTGGGCGTTGCGTGGGGTCAGGTCCACGACTGGACTGAGCAGACAGACC
CATGGTTTTTGGATGGCCTGGGCATGGACCGCATGTACTGGCGCGACACGAACACCGGGCGTCTGTGGCT
GCCAAACACCCCCGACCCCCAAAAACCACCGCGCGGATTTCTGGCGTGCCAAGCTAGTCGACCAATTCTC
ATGTTTGACAGCTTATCATCGCAGATCCGGGCAACGTTGTTGCCATTGCTGCAGGCGCAGAACTGGTAGG
TATGGAAGATCTATACATTGAATCAATATTGGCAATTAGCCATATTAGTCATTGGTTATATAGCATAAAT
CAATATTGGCTATTGGCCATTGCATACGTTGTATCTATATCATAATATGTACATTTATATTGGCTCATGT
CCAATATGACCGCCATGTTGACATTGATTATTGACTAGTTATTAATAGTAATCAATTACGGGGTCATTAG
TTCATAGCCCATATATGGAGTTCCGCGTTACATAACTTACGGTAAATGGCCCGCCTGGCTGACCGCCCAA
CGACCCCCGCCCATTGACGTCAATAATGACGTATGTTCCCATAGTAACGCCAATAGGGACTTTCCATTGA
CGTCAATGGGTGGAGTATTTACGGTAAACTGCCCACTTGGCAGTACATCAAGTGTATCATATGCCAAGTC
CGCCCCCTATTGACGTCAATGACGGTAAATGGCCCGCCTGGCATTATGCCCAGTACATGACCTTACGGGA
CTTTCCTACTTGGCAGTACATCTACGTATTAGTCATCGCTATTACCATGGTGATGCGGTTTTGGCAGTAC
ACCAATGGGCGTGGATAGCGGTTTGACTCACGGGGATTTCCAAGTCTCCACCCCATTGACGTCAATGGGA
GTTTGTTTTGGCACCAAAATCAACGGGACTTTCCAAAATGTCGTAATAACCCCGCCCCGTTGACGCAAAT
GGGCGGTAGGCGTGTACGGTGGGAGGTCTATATAAGCAGAGCTCGTTTAGTGAACCGTCAGATCTCTAGA
AGCTGGGTACCAGCTGCTAGCGCCACCATGCCGATGGGGTCTCTCCAGCCGCTGGCCACCCTCTACCTGT
TGGGTATGTTGGTGGCGTCCGTGCTGGCGACAGAGAATCTGTGGGTTACAGTCTACTACGGAGTTCCAGT
CTGGAGGGACGCAGAGACAACACTTTTTTGTGCCAGCGACGCTAAAGCGTATGACACTGAAATGCATAAT
GTCTGGGCAACTCATGCCTGTGTTCCCACAGACCCGAATCCACAAGAAATAGACTTGGAGAATGTAACGG
AGAAATTTAACATGTGGAAAAATAACATGGTTGAACAAATGCATACGGATATAATCAGCCTTTGGGACCA
ATCCCTGAAGCCGTGCGTTAAGTTGACAGACTTGTGTGTTACTCTGAACTGCACAGCCATTACCAATGAT
ACGAGGGGGAATGAGACTGGTATCAATCGGACCGTCGAGACGACCGAAATGACCAACTGTTCATTCAATA
TGACCACTGAACTTAGGGACCGAAAAAAGAAGGTCAATGCGCTTTTTTATAAGCTTGACATCGTTCAGAT
AGGAGAAAATTCATCTAGCCAGTACCGCCTCATTAATTGTAATACCAGTGTTATTACACAAGCCTGCCCA
AAAATGACCTTCGAGCCAATTCCAATTCATTATTGCGCGCCTGCTGGATTTGCCATCCTTAAGTGCAAGG
ACAAAGAGTTCAACGGGACAGGAACTTGTAGGAACGTGTCCAGTGTGCAATGCACTCACGGTATAAAACC
CGTCATGAGCACGCAACTTTTGCTCAACGGGTCCCTGGCGGAAGGACAGGTGAAGATCCGGTCAGAGAAC
ATCTCAGACAATGCAAAAACCATCATCGTCCAGTTGAATGAGTCTGTTCCAATCAATTGTACTAGACCAA
ACAACAATACACGAAGGGGGATCCACCTGGGTCCGGGCCAAACATTCTTTGCTACCGACATAATTGGTGA
CATTCGCCAAGCTCACTGTAATGTTAGCGAATCAAAATGGAACAAGGCGCTCCAGGAAGTTGTGAAACAG
CTGAGGCAGCACTGGAACAAAACGATAATCTTCAAATCCTCATCCGGTGGGGATCTCGAAATCACGACTC
ACTCCTTCAACTGTGGAGGTGAGTGGTTCTACTGTAACACCTCAGGCCTGTTCAATAGCACATGGAACAT
AGCCGGCAACAGAACGAATGATACGAAGTCAAATGAAACAATCACCCTCCCGTGTCGAATAAAACAGATC
GTAAATGTTTGGCAAAGGGTAGGACAAGCGATCTACGCGCCCCCAATTGCAGGAGTCATTCGGTGCAATT
CAAACATCACAGGCCTCCTCTTGGTAAGAGATGGGGGAGCTACTAATAATACAGACGAAACGTTCCGCCC
TGGAGGCGGGAACATGCGCGATAATTGGAGAAGTGAGTTGTATAAATATAAGGTGGTCAAGATAGAGCCT
CTGGGCGTTGCACCGACCAGGGCGCGCAGGCGCGTGGTGGAAAGGGAGAAGAGGGCTGTAGGACTCGGAG
CCGTATTTATTGGATTTCTTGGGGCAGCGGGTTCTACCATGGGTGCAGCTTCCGTGACCTTGACCGTACA
AGCCAGGCAATATCTTTCTGGAATCGTTCAACAACAAAGCAATCTTCTCCAGGCAATCGAGGCCCAGCAG
CATCTCTTGAAACTTACAGTCTGGGGCATAAAGCAGCTCCAGGCGCGCGTGCTCGCAGTTGAGAGATATT
TGAAAGACCAACAGCTGCTTGGTATTTGGGGCTGTTCTGGAAAATTGATATGCCCGACTACCGTACCATG
GAACAGTAGCTGGTCAAACAAATCACAAAACGAAATCTGGGATAATATGACCTGGCTTCAATGGGACAAG
GAGATTTCAAATTACACACAGCTTATATATTCATTGATTGAGGAAAGCCAAAATCAGCAGGAGAAGAACG
AGCAGGAGCTGTTGGCGCTGGACAAGTGGGCATCTTTGTGGAATTGGTTCGACATTTCCAAGTGGCTTTG
GTATATCAGAATATTTATAATGATCGTGGGCGGGTTGATAGGACTTAGAATTGTATTCACAGTTCTCAGC
ATCATTAATAGGGTTCGCCAGGGTTACTCCCCGCTCTCTTTTCAGACACATCCGCCATCTCCAACAGGTC
CTGATAGGCCTGGGCGGATTGAAGAAGAGGGTGGTGAGCAAGGACGGGATAGAAGCACCAGGCTGGTATC
TGGATTCTTGTGATAACTCGAGGCCGGCAAGGCCGGATCCAGACATGATAAGATACATTGATGAGTTTGG
ACAAACCACAACTAGAATGCAGTGAAAAAAATGCTTTATTTGTGAAATTTGTGATGCTATTGCTTTATTT
GTAACCATTATAAGCTGCAATAAACAAGTTAACAACAACAATTGCATTCATTTTATGTTTCAGGTTCAGG
GGGAGGTGTGGGAGGTTTTTTAAAGCAAGTAAAACCTCTACAAATGTGGTATGGCTGATTATGATCCGGC
TGCCTCGCGCGTTTCGGTGATGACGGTGAAAACCTCTGACACATGCAGCTCCCGGAGACGGTCACAGCTT
GTCTGTAAGCGGATGCCGGGAGCAGACAAGCCCGTCAGGGCGCGTCAGCGGGTGTTGGCGGGTGTCGGGG
CGCAGCCATGAGGTCGACTCTAGAGGATCGATCCCCGCCCCGGACGAACTAAACCTGACTACGACATCTC
TGCCCCTTCTTCGCGGGGCAGTGCATGTAATCCCTTCAGTTGGTTGGTACAACTTGCCAACTGGGCCCTG
TTCCACATGTGACACGGGGGGGGACCAAACACAAAGGGGTTCTCTGACTGTAGTTGACATCCTTATAAAT
GGATGTGCACATTTGCCAACACTGAGTGGCTTTCATCCTGGAGCAGACTTTGCAGTCTGTGGACTGCAAC
ACAACATTGCCTTTATGTGTAACTCTTGGCTGAAGCTCTTACACCAATGCTGGGGGACATGTACCTCCCA
GGGGCCCAGGAAGACTACGGGAGGCTACACCAACGTCAATCAGAGGGGCCTGTGTAGCTACCGATAAGCG
GACCCTCAAGAGGGCATTAGCAATAGTGTTTATAAGGCCCCCTTGTTAACCCTAAACGGGTAGCATATGC
TTCCCGGGTAGTAGTATATACTATCCAGACTAACCCTAATTCAATAGCATATGTTACCCAACGGGAAGCA
TATGCTATCGAATTAGGGTTAGTAAAAGGGTCCTAAGGAACAGCGATATCTCCCACCCCATGAGCTGTCA
CGGTTTTATTTACATGGGGTCAGGATTCCACGAGGGTAGTGAACCATTTTAGTCACAAGGGCAGTGGCTG
AAGATCAAGGAGCGGGCAGTGAACTCTCCTGAATCTTCGCCTGCTTCTTCATTCTCCTTCGTTTAGCTAA
TAGAATAACTGCTGAGTTGTGAACAGTAAGGTGTATGTGAGGTGCTCGAAAACAAGGTTTCAGGTGACGC
CCCCAGAATAAAATTTGGACGGGGGGTTCAGTGGTGGCATTGTGCTATGACACCAATATAACCCTCACAA
ACCCCTTGGGCAATAAATACTAGTGTAGGAATGAAACATTCTGAATATCTTTAACAATAGAAATCCATGG
GGTGGGGACAAGCCGTAAAGACTGGATGTCCATCTCACACGAATTTATGGCTATGGGCAACACATAATCC
TAGTGCAATATGATACTGGGGTTATTAAGATGTGTCCCAGGCAGGGACCAAGACAGGTGAACCATGTTGT
TACACTCTATTTGTAACAAGGGGAAAGAGAGTGGACGCCGACAGCAGCGGACTCCACTGGTTGTCTCTAA
CACCCCCGAAAATTAAACGGGGCTCCACGCCAATGGGGCCCATAAACAAAGACAAGTGGCCACTCTTTTT
TTTGAAATTGTGGAGTGGGGGCACGCGTCAGCCCCCACACGCCGCCCTGCGGTTTTGGACTGTAAAATAA
GGGTGTAATAACTTGGCTGATTGTAACCCCGCTAACCACTGCGGTCAAACCACTTGCCCACAAAACCACT
AATGGCACCCCGGGGAATACCTGCATAAGTAGGTGGGCGGGCCAAGATAGGGGCGCGATTGCTGCGATCT
GGAGGACAAATTACACACACTTGCGCCTGAGCGCCAAGCACAGGGTTGTTGGTCCTCATATTCACGAGGT
CGCTGAGAGCACGGTGGGCTAATGTTGCCATGGGTAGCATATACTACCCAAATATCTGGATAGCATATGC
TATCCTAATCTATATCTGGGTAGCATAGGCTATCCTAATCTATATCTGGGTAGCATATGCTATCCTAATC
TATATCTGGGTAGTATATGCTATCCTAATTTATATCTGGGTAGCATAGGCTATCCTAATCTATATCTGGG
TAGCATATGCTATCCTAATCTATATCTGGGTAGTATATGCTATCCTAATCTGTATCCGGGTAGCATATGC
TATCCTAATAGAGATTAGGGTAGTATATGCTATCCTAATTTATATCTGGGTAGCATATACTACCCAAATA
TCTGGATAGCATATGCTATCCTAATCTATATCTGGGTAGCATATGCTATCCTAATCTATATCTGGGTAGC
ATAGGCTATCCTAATCTATATCTGGGTAGCATATGCTATCCTAATCTATATCTGGGTAGTATATGCTATC
CTAATTTATATCTGGGTAGCATAGGCTATCCTAATCTATATCTGGGTAGCATATGCTATCCTAATCTATA
TCTGGGTAGTATATGCTATCCTAATCTGTATCCGGGTAGCATATGCTATCCTCATGCATATACAGTCAGC
ATATGATACCCAGTAGTAGAGTGGGAGTGCTATCCTTTGCATATGCCGCCACCTCCCAAGGGGGCGTGAA
TTTTCGCTGCTTGTCCTTTTCCTGCTGGTTGCTCCCATTCTTAGGTGAATTTAAGGAGGCCAGGCTAAAG
CCGTCGCATGTCTGATTGCTCACCAGGTAAATGTCGCTAATGTTTTCCAACGCGAGAAGGTGTTGAGCGC
GGAGCTGAGTGACGTGACAACATGGGTATGCCCAATTGCCCCATGTTGGGAGGACGAAAATGGTGACAAG
ACAGATGGCCAGAAATACACCAACAGCACGCATGATGTCTACTGGGGATTTATTCTTTAGTGCGGGGGAA
TACACGGCTTTTAATACGATTGAGGGCGTCTCCTAACAAGTTACATCACTCCTGCCCTTCCTCACCCTCA
TCTCCATCACCTCCTTCATCTCCGTCATCTCCGTCATCACCCTCCGCGGCAGCCCCTTCCACCATAGGTG
GAAACCAGGGAGGCAAATCTACTCCATCGTCAAAGCTGCACACAGTCACCCTGATATTGCAGGTAGGAGC
GGGCTTTGTCATAACAAGGTCCTTAATCGCATCCTTCAAAACCTCAGCAAATATATGAGTTTGTAAAAAG
ACCATGAAATAACAGACAATGGACTCCCTTAGCGGGCCAGGTTGTGGGCCGGGTCCAGGGGCCATTCCAA
AGGGGAGACGACTCAATGGTGTAAGACGACATTGTGGAATAGCAAGGGCAGTTCCTCGCCTTAGGTTGTA
AAGGGAGGTCTTACTACCTCCATATACGAACACACCGGCGACCCAAGTTCCTTCGTCGGTAGTCCTTTCT
ACGTGACTCCTAGCCAGGAGAGCTCTTAAACCTTCTGCAATGTTCTCAAATTTCGGGTTGGAACCTCCTT
GACCACGATGCTTTCCAAACCACCCTCCTTTTTTGCGCCTGCCTCCATCACCCTGACCCCGGGGTCCAGT
GCTTGGGCCTTCTCCTGGGTCATCTGCGGGGCCCTGCTCTATCGCTCCCGGGGGCACGTCAGGCTCACCA
TCTGGGCCACCTTCTTGGTGGTATTCAAAATAATCGGCTTCCCCTACAGGGTGGAAAAATGGCCTTCTAC
CTGGAGGGGGCCTGCGCGGTGGAGACCCGGATGATGATGACTGACTACTGGGACTCCTGGGCCTCTTTTC
TCCACGTCCACGACCTCTCCCCCTGGCTCTTTCACGACTTCCCCCCCTGGCTCTTTCACGTCCTCTACCC
CGGCGGCCTCCACTACCTCCTCGACCCCGGCCTCCACTACCTCCTCGACCCCGGCCTCCACTGCCTCCTC
GACCCCGGCCTCCACCTCCTGCTCCTGCCCCTCCTGCTCCTGCCCCTCCTCCTGCTCCTGCCCCTCCTCC
TGCTCCTGCCCCTCCTGCTCCTGCCCCTCCCGCTCCTGCT
